Addgene plasmid #65520: Pol
Purpose: Expresses HBV polymerase in mammalian cells
Depositing lab: Wang-Shick Ryu. Depositing organization: Yonsei University. Publication: Hepatitis B virus polymerase suppresses translation of pregenomic RNA via a mechanism involving its interaction with 5' stem-loop structure. Ryu DK, Kim S, Ryu WS. Virology. 2008 Mar 30;373(1):112-23. Epub 2007 Dec 21. 10.1016/j.virol.2007.11.010 PubMed 18155120.
Backbone
  Vector backbone: pcDNA3
  Total vector size (bp): 8295
  Vector type: Mammalian Expression
  Selectable markers: Neomycin (select with G418)
Growth in bacteria
  Bacterial resistance: Ampicillin, 100 μg/mL
  Growth temperature: 37°C
  Growth strain: DH5alpha
  Copy number: Unknown
Gene/Insert
  Gene/Insert name: HBV polymerase protein (alt name: HBx)
  Species: Hepatitis B virus
  Insert size (bp): 3466
  Tag / fusion protein: Flag (N terminal on insert)
Terms and licenses: Academic/Nonprofit Terms; Industry Terms: Not Available to Industry
How to cite: Pol was a gift from Wang-Shick Ryu (Addgene plasmid # 65520 ; http://n2t.net/addgene:65520 ; RRID:Addgene_65520)
