[The description below was written by a language model from this plasmid's Addgene catalogue record and pLannotate feature annotations shown in this document.]
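Description:
Pol is an 8,295 bp mammalian expression plasmid built on the pcDNA3 backbone and designed to produce hepatitis B virus (HBV) polymerase in transfected cells. It is propagated in E. coli through a high-copy ColE1/pUC-type origin with ampicillin selection (AmpR under its own bla promoter) and also carries an f1 origin. For selection in mammalian cells, an SV40 early promoter drives a neomycin phosphotransferase gene followed by an SV40 poly(A) signal, giving G418 resistance.

The expression cassette consists of the CMV immediate-early enhancer and promoter, a T7 promoter, an N-terminal 3xFLAG tag, the roughly 3.5 kb HBV insert, and the bovine growth hormone poly(A) signal, with an SP6 promoter flanking the insert on the opposite strand. The automated feature table does not label a polymerase reading frame as such. Instead it annotates the elements that overlap or lie downstream of it in the compact HBV genome: a short core-gene fragment immediately after the tag, the pre-S2/S surface antigen coding region, part of the HBV post-transcriptional regulatory element, the X gene, an epsilon encapsidation signal and a further core fragment. This suggests that the insert is a contiguous stretch of viral genome running from the start of the polymerase gene through the 3' region, rather than the polymerase coding sequence alone, and it may explain why the catalogue lists HBx as an alternative insert name. The short HIV-1 LTR, ble and lacI fragment hits are probably backbone or annotation artefacts.

The FLAG tag allows detection or immunoprecipitation of the polymerase. The associated study concerns polymerase-mediated suppression of pregenomic RNA translation through the 5' stem-loop, so the plasmid most likely serves to supply polymerase in trans.
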