Features (pLannotate 1.2.2; 27 found; start..end, strand, type, name):
     36..80      -  misc_feature   bom (fragment): basis of mobility region from pBR322
    235..614     +  enhancer       CMV enhancer: human cytomegalovirus immediate early enhancer
    615..818     +  promoter       CMV promoter: human cytomegalovirus (CMV) immediate early promoter
    814..847     +  LTR            5' LTR (truncated) (fragment): truncated 5' long terminal repeat (LTR) from HIV-1
    863..881     +  promoter       T7 promoter: promoter for bacteriophage T7 RNA polymerase
    901..966     +  CDS            3xFLAG: three tandem FLAG® epitope tags, followed by an enterokinase cleavage site
    966..1109    +  CDS            C (fragment): CAPSD_HBVD1 - Experimental evidence at protein level: Swiss-Prot protein existence level 1. Encapsidates hepatitis delta genome. From Hepatitis B virus genotype D subtype adw (isolate United Kingdom/adyw/1979) (HBV-D).
   1832..2677    +  CDS            HBsAg (pre-S2/S) (sequence partly withheld): middle (pre-S2/S) envelope protein of hepatitis B virus hepatitis B surface antigen
   2992..3250    +  ncRNA          HBV PRE 1151-1410: Accession: RF02816 - Hepatitis B virus post-transcriptional regulatory element 1151-1410
   3216..3677    +  CDS            X: X_HBVD3 - Experimental evidence at protein level: Swiss-Prot protein existence level 1. Multifunctional protein that plays a role in silencing host antiviral defenses and promoting viral transcription. Does not seem to be essential for HBV infection. May be directly involved in development of cirrhosis and liver cancer (hepatocellular carcinoma). Most of cytosolic activities involve modulation of cytosolic calcium. The effect on apoptosis is controversial depending on the cell types in which the studies have been conducted. May induce apoptosis by localizing in mitochondria and causing loss of
   3688..3748    +  ncRNA          HBV epsilon: Accession: RF01047 - HBV RNA encapsidation signal epsilon
   3743..3838    +  CDS            C (fragment): CAPSD_HBVCP - Experimental evidence at protein level: Swiss-Prot protein existence level 1. Encapsidates hepatitis delta genome. From Chimpanzee hepatitis B virus (isolate United Kingdom/LSH/1988) (HBVcpz).
   3847..3865    -  promoter       SP6 promoter: promoter for bacteriophage SP6 RNA polymerase
   3891..4115    +  polyA_signal   bGH poly(A) signal: bovine growth hormone polyadenylation signal
   4119..4140    +  promoter       SV40 promoter (fragment): SV40 enhancer and early promoter
   4161..4589    +  rep_origin     f1 ori (sequence partly withheld): f1 bacteriophage origin of replication; arrow indicates direction of (+) strand synthesis
   4603..4933    +  promoter       SV40 promoter: SV40 enhancer and early promoter
   5000..5791    +  CDS            neo: KKA2_KLEPN - Also known as kan, nptII. Experimental evidence at protein level: Swiss-Prot protein existence level 1. Resistance to kanamycin, neomycin, paromomycin, ribostamycin, butirosin and gentamicin B. From Klebsiella pneumoniae.
   5815..5973    +  CDS            ble (fragment): BLE_KLEPN - Experimental evidence at protein level: Swiss-Prot protein existence level 1. Binding protein with a strong affinity to the bleomycin family of antibiotics. Binds to CL990; an antimitotic-antibiotic compound. From Klebsiella pneumoniae.
   5968..6089    +  polyA_signal   SV40 poly(A) signal: SV40 polyadenylation signal
   6162..6178    -  protein_bind   lac operator: The lac repressor binds to the lac operator to inhibit transcription in E. coli. This inhibition can be relieved by adding lactose or isopropyl-β-D-thiogalactopyranoside (IPTG). lac repressor encoded by lacI
   6186..6216    -  promoter       lac promoter: promoter for the E. coli lac operon
   6231..6252    -  protein_bind   CAP binding site: CAP binding activates transcription in the presence of cAMP. E. coli catabolite activator protein
   6265..6357    -  CDS            lacI (fragment): lac repressor; lacI; The lac repressor binds to the lac operator to inhibit transcription in E. coli. This inhibition can be relieved by adding lactose or isopropyl-β-D-thiogalactopyranoside (IPTG).
   6540..7128    -  rep_origin     ori: high-copy-number ColE1/pMB1/pBR322/pUC origin of replication
   7299..8159    -  CDS            AmpR: β-lactamase; bla; confers resistance to ampicillin, carbenicillin, and related antibiotics
   8160..8264    -  promoter       AmpR promoter: bla
>Addgene plasmid #65520 | Pol | depositor full sequence | sequence record 117364 | Pol sequence 8295 bps
GACGGATCGGGAGATCTCCCGATCCCCTATGGTCGACTCTCAGTACAATCTGCTCTGATGCCGCATAGTT
AAGCCAGTATCTGCTCCCTGCTTGTGTGTTGGAGGTCGCTGAGTAGTGCGCGAGCAAAATTTAAGCTACA
ACAAGGCAAGGCTTGACCGACAATTGCATGAAGAATCTGCTTAGGGTTAGGCGTTTTGCGCTGCTTCGCG
ATGTACGGGCCAGATATACGCGTTGACATTGATTATTGACTAGTTATTAATAGTAATCAATTACGGGGTC
ATTAGTTCATAGCCCATATATGGAGTTCCGCGTTACATAACTTACGGTAAATGGCCCGCCTGGCTGACCG
CCCAACGACCCCCGCCCATTGACGTCAATAATGACGTATGTTCCCATAGTAACGCCAATAGGGACTTTCC
ATTGACGTCAATGGGTGGACTATTTACGGTAAACTGCCCACTTGGCAGTACATCAAGTGTATCATATGCC
AAGTACGCCCCCTATTGACGTCAATGACGGTAAATGGCCCGCCTGGCATTATGCCCAGTACATGACCTTA
TGGGACTTTCCTACTTGGCAGTACATCTACGTATTAGTCATCGCTATTACCATGGTGATGCGGTTTTGGC
AGTACATCAATGGGCGTGGATAGCGGTTTGACTCACGGGGATTTCCAAGTCTCCACCCCATTGACGTCAA
TGGGAGTTTGTTTTGGCACCAAAATCAACGGGACTTTCCAAAATGTCGTAACAACTCCGCCCCATTGACG
CAAATGGGCGGTAGGCGTGTACGGTGGGAGGTCTATATAAGCAGAGCTCTCTGGCTAACTAGAGAACCCA
CTGCTTACTGGCTTATCGAAATTAATACGACTCACTATAGGGAGACCCAAGCTTACCATGGACTACAAAG
ACCATGACGGTGATTATAAAGATCATGACATCGACTACAAGGATGACGATGACAAGATGCCCCTATCCTA
TCAACACTTCCGGAGACTACTGTTGTTAGACGACGAGGCAGGTCCCCTAGAAGAAGAACTCCCTCGCCTC
GCAGACGAAGGTCTCAATCGCCGCGTCGCAGAAGATCTCAATCTCGGGAATCTCAATGTTAGTATTCCTT
GGACTCATAAGGTGGGGAACTTTACTGGGCTTTATTCTTCTACTGTACCTGTCTTTAATCCTCATTGGAA
GACACCATCTTTTCCTAATATACATTTACACCAAGACATTATCAAAAAATGTGAACAGTTTGTAGGCCCA
CTCACAGTTAATGAGAAAAGAAGATTGCAATTGATCATGCCTGCCAGGTTTTATCCAAAGGTTACCAAAT
ATTTACCATTGGATAAGGGTATTAAACCTTATTATCCAGAACATCTAGTTAATCATTACTTCCAAACTAG
ACACTATTTACACACTCTATGGAAGGCGGGTATATTATATAAGAGAGAAACGACACATAGCGCCTCATTT
TGTGGGTCACCGTATTCTTGGGAACAAGATCTACAGCATGGGGCAGAATCTTTCCACCAGCAATCCTCTG
GGATTCTTTCCCGACCACCAGTTGGATCCAGCCTTCAGAGCAAACACCGCAAATCCAGATTGGGACTTCA
ATCCCAACAAGGACACCTGGCCAGACGCCAACAAGGTAGGAGCTGGAGCATTCGGGCTGGGTTTCACCCC
ACCGCACGGAGGCCTTTTGGGGTGGAGCCCTCAGGCTCAGGGCATACTACAAACTTTGCCAGCAAATCCG
CCTCCTGCCTCCACCAATCGCCAGTCAGGAAGGCAGCCTACCCCGCTGTCTCCACCTTTGAGAAACACTC
ATCCTCAGGCCATGCAGTGGAATTCCACAACCTTCCACCAAACTCTGCAAGATCCCAGAGTGAGAGGCCT
GTATTTCCCTGCTGGTGGCTCCAGTTCAGGAACAGTAAACCCTGTTCTGACTACTGCCTCTCCCTTATCG
TCAATCTTCTCGAGGATTGGGGACCCTGCGCTGAACATGGAGAACATCACATCAGGATTCCTAGGACCCC
TTCTCGTGTTACAGGCGGGGTTTTTCTTGTTGACAAGAATCCTCACAATACCGCAGAGTCTAGACTCGTG
GTGGACTTCTCTCAATTTTCTAGGGGGAACTACCGTGTGTCTTGGCCAAAATTCGCAGTCCCCAACCTCC
AATCACTCACCAACCTCTTGTCCTCCAACTTGTCCTGGTTAT
[294 nt withheld, positions 2213-2506]
TCCTGGCTCAGTTTACTAGTGCCATTTGTTCAGTGGTTCGTAGGGCTTTCCCCCACTGTTTGGCTTTCAG
TTATATGGATGATGTGGTATTGGGGGCCAAGTCTGTACAGCATCTTGAGTCCCTTTTTACCGCTGTTACC
AATTTTCTTTTGTCTTTGGGTATACATTTAAACCCTAACAAAACAAAGAGATGGGGTTACTCTCTAAATT
TTATGGGTTATGTCATTGGATGTTATGGGTCCTTGCCACAAGAACACATCATACAAAAAATCAAAGAATG
TTTTAGAAAACTTCCTATTAACAGGCCTATTGATTGGAAAGTATGTCAACGAATTGTGGGTCTTTTGGGT
TTTGCTGCCCCTTTTACACAATGTGGTTATCCTGCGTTGATGCCTTTGTATGCATGTATTCAATCTAAGC
AGGCTTTCACTTTCTCGCCAACTTACAAGGCCTTTCTGTGTAAACAATACCTGAACCTTTACCCCGTTGC
CCGGCAACGGCCAGGTCTGTGCCAAGTGTTTGCTGACGCAACCCCCACTGGCTGGGGCTTGGTCATGGGC
CATCAGCGCATGCGTGGAACCTTTTCGGCTCCTCTGCCGATCCATACTGCGGAACTCCTAGCCGCTTGTT
TTGCTCGCAGCAGGTCTGGAGCAAACATTATCGGGACTGATAACTCTGTTGTCCTATCCCGCAAATATAC
ATCGTTTCCATGGCTGCTAGGCTGTGCTGCCAACTGGATCCTGCGCGGGACGTCCTTTGTTTACGTCCCG
TCGGCGCTGAATCCTGCGGACGACCCTTCTCGGGGTCGCTTGGGACTCTCTCGTCCCCTTCTCCGTCTGC
CGTTCCGACCGACCACGGGGCGCACCTCTCTTTACGCGGACTCCCCGTCTGTGCCTTCTCATCTGCCGGA
CCGTGTGCACTTCGCTTCACCTCTGCACGTCGCATGGAGACCACCGTGAACGCCCACCAAATATTGCCCA
AGGTCTTACATAAGAGGACTCTTGGACTCTCAGCAATGTCAACGACCGACCTTGAGGCATACTTCAAAGA
CTGTTTGTTTAAAGACTGGGAGGAGTTGGGGGAGGAGATTAGGTTAAAGGTCTTTGTACTAGGAGGCTGT
AGGCATAAATTGGTCTGCGCACCAGCACCATGCAACTTTTTCACCTCTGCCTAATCATCTCTTGTTCATG
TCCTACTGTTCAAGCCTCCAAGCTGTGCCTTGGGTGGCTTTGGGGCATGGACATCGACCCTTATAAAGAA
TTTGGAGCTACTGTGGAGTTACTCTCGTTTTTGCCTTCTGACTTCTTTCCTTCAGTACGAGATCTTCTAG
AGGGCCCTATTCTATAGTGTCACCTAAATGCTAGAGCTCGCTGATCAGCCTCGACTGTGCCTTCTAGTTG
CCAGCCATCTGTTGTTTGCCCCTCCCCCGTGCCTTCCTTGACCCTGGAAGGTGCCACTCCCACTGTCCTT
TCCTAATAAAATGAGGAAATTGCATCGCATTGTCTGAGTAGGTGTCATTCTATTCTGGGGGGTGGGGTGG
GGCAGGACAGCAAGGGGGAGGATTGGGAAGACAATAGCAGGCATGCTGGGGATGCGGTGGGCTCTATGGC
TTCTGAGGCGGAAAGAACCAGCTGGGGCTCTAGGGGGTATCCCC
[124 nt withheld, positions 4161-4284]
C
[32 nt withheld, positions 4286-4317]
CA
[57 nt withheld, positions 4320-4376]
A
[49 nt withheld, positions 4378-4426]
CCTTTGACGTTGGAGTCCACGTTCTTT
[37 nt withheld, positions 4454-4490]
ACCCTATCTCGGTCTATTCTTTTGATTTATAAGGGATTTTGGGGATTTCGGCCTATTGGTTAAAAAATGA
GCTGATTTAACAAAAATTTAACGCGAATTAATTCTGTGGAATGTGTGTCAGTTAGGGTGTGGAAAGTCCC
CAGGCTCCCCAGGCAGGCAGAAGTATGCAAAGCATGCATCTCAATTAGTCAGCAACCAGGTGTGGAAAGT
CCCCAGGCTCCCCAGCAGGCAGAAGTATGCAAAGCATGCATCTCAATTAGTCAGCAACCATAGTCCCGCC
CCTAACTCCGCCCATCCCGCCCCTAACTCCGCCCAGTTCCGCCCATTCTCCGCCCCATGGCTGACTAATT
TTTTTTATTTATGCAGAGGCCGAGGCCGCCTCTGCCTCTGAGCTATTCCAGAAGTAGTGAGGAGGCTTTT
TTGGAGGCCTAGGCTTTTGCAAAAAGCTCCCGGGAGCTTGTATATCCATTTTCGGATCTGATCAAGAGAC
AGGATGAGGATCGTTTCGCATGATTGAACAAGATGGATTGCACGCAGGTTCTCCGGCCGCTTGGGTGGAG
AGGCTATTCGGCTATGACTGGGCACAACAGACAATCGGCTGCTCTGATGCCGCCGTGTTCCGGCTGTCAG
CGCAGGGGCGCCCGGTTCTTTTTGTCAAGACCGACCTGTCCGGTGCCCTGAATGAACTGCAGGACGAGGC
AGCGCGGCTATCGTGGCTGGCCACGACGGGCGTTCCTTGCGCAGCTGTGCTCGACGTTGTCACTGAAGCG
GGAAGGGACTGGCTGCTATTGGGCGAAGTGCCGGGGCAGGATCTCCTGTCATCTCACCTTGCTCCTGCCG
AGAAAGTATCCATCATGGCTGATGCAATGCGGCGGCTGCATACGCTTGATCCGGCTACCTGCCCATTCGA
CCACCAAGCGAAACATCGCATCGAGCGAGCACGTACTCGGATGGAAGCCGGTCTTGTCGATCAGGATGAT
CTGGACGAAGAGCATCAGGGGCTCGCGCCAGCCGAACTGTTCGCCAGGCTCAAGGCGCGCATGCCCGACG
GCGAGGATCTCGTCGTGACCCATGGCGATGCCTGCTTGCCGAATATCATGGTGGAAAATGGCCGCTTTTC
TGGATTCATCGACTGTGGCCGGCTGGGTGTGGCGGACCGCTATCAGGACATAGCGTTGGCTACCCGTGAT
ATTGCTGAAGAGCTTGGCGGCGAATGGGCTGACCGCTTCCTCGTGCTTTACGGTATCGCCGCTCCCGATT
CGCAGCGCATCGCCTTCTATCGCCTTCTTGACGAGTTCTTCTGAGCGGGACTCTGGGGTTCGAAATGACC
GACCAAGCGACGCCCAACCTGCCATCACGAGATTTCGATTCCACCGCCGCCTTCTATGAAAGGTTGGGCT
TCGGAATCGTTTTCCGGGACGCCGGCTGGATGATCCTCCAGCGCGGGGATCTCATGCTGGAGTTCTTCGC
CCACCCCAACTTGTTTATTGCAGCTTATAATGGTTACAAATAAAGCAATAGCATCACAAATTTCACAAAT
AAAGCATTTTTTTCACTGCATTCTAGTTGTGGTTTGTCCAAACTCATCAATGTATCTTATCATGTCTGTA
TACCGTCGACCTCTAGCTAGAGCTTGGCGTAATCATGGTCATAGCTGTTTCCTGTGTGAAATTGTTATCC
GCTCACAATTCCACACAACATACGAGCCGGAAGCATAAAGTGTAAAGCCTGGGGTGCCTAATGAGTGAGC
TAACTCACATTAATTGCGTTGCGCTCACTGCCCGCTTTCCAGTCGGGAAACCTGTCGTGCCAGCTGCATT
AATGAATCGGCCAACGCGCGGGGAGAGGCGGTTTGCGTATTGGGCGCTCTTCCGCTTCCTCGCTCACTGA
CTCGCTGCGCTCGGTCGTTCGGCTGCGGCGAGCGGTATCAGCTCACTCAAAGGCGGTAATACGGTTATCC
ACAGAATCAGGGGATAACGCAGGAAAGAACATGTGAGCAAAAGGCCAGCAAAAGGCCAGGAACCGTAAAA
AGGCCGCGTTGCTGGCGTTTTTCCATAGGCTCCGCCCCCCTGACGAGCATCACAAAAATCGACGCTCAAG
TCAGAGGTGGCGAAACCCGACAGGACTATAAAGATACCAGGCGTTTCCCCCTGGAAGCTCCCTCGTGCGC
TCTCCTGTTCCGACCCTGCCGCTTACCGGATACCTGTCCGCCTTTCTCCCTTCGGGAAGCGTGGCGCTTT
CTCAATGCTCACGCTGTAGGTATCTCAGTTCGGTGTAGGTCGTTCGCTCCAAGCTGGGCTGTGTGCACGA
ACCCCCCGTTCAGCCCGACCGCTGCGCCTTATCCGGTAACTATCGTCTTGAGTCCAACCCGGTAAGACAC
GACTTATCGCCACTGGCAGCAGCCACTGGTAACAGGATTAGCAGAGCGAGGTATGTAGGCGGTGCTACAG
AGTTCTTGAAGTGGTGGCCTAACTACGGCTACACTAGAAGGACAGTATTTGGTATCTGCGCTCTGCTGAA
GCCAGTTACCTTCGGAAAAAGAGTTGGTAGCTCTTGATCCGGCAAACAAACCACCGCTGGTAGCGGTGGT
TTTTTTGTTTGCAAGCAGCAGATTACGCGCAGAAAAAAAGGATCTCAAGAAGATCCTTTGATCTTTTCTA
CGGGGTCTGACGCTCAGTGGAACGAAAACTCACGTTAAGGGATTTTGGTCATGAGATTATCAAAAAGGAT
CTTCACCTAGATCCTTTTAAATTAAAAATGAAGTTTTAAATCAATCTAAAGTATATATGAGTAAACTTGG
TCTGACAGTTACCAATGCTTAATCAGTGAGGCACCTATCTCAGCGATCTGTCTATTTCGTTCATCCATAG
TTGCCTGACTCCCCGTCGTGTAGATAACTACGATACGGGAGGGCTTACCATCTGGCCCCAGTGCTGCAAT
GATACCGCGAGACCCACGCTCACCGGCTCCAGATTTATCAGCAATAAACCAGCCAGCCGGAAGGGCCGAG
CGCAGAAGTGGTCCTGCAACTTTATCCGCCTCCATCCAGTCTATTAATTGTTGCCGGGAAGCTAGAGTAA
GTAGTTCGCCAGTTAATAGTTTGCGCAACGTTGTTGCCATTGCTACAGGCATCGTGGTGTCACGCTCGTC
GTTTGGTATGGCTTCATTCAGCTCCGGTTCCCAACGATCAAGGCGAGTTACATGATCCCCCATGTTGTGC
AAAAAAGCGGTTAGCTCCTTCGGTCCTCCGATCGTTGTCAGAAGTAAGTTGGCCGCAGTGTTATCACTCA
TGGTTATGGCAGCACTGCATAATTCTCTTACTGTCATGCCATCCGTAAGATGCTTTTCTGTGACTGGTGA
GTACTCAACCAAGTCATTCTGAGAATAGTGTATGCGGCGACCGAGTTGCTCTTGCCCGGCGTCAATACGG
GATAATACCGCGCCACATAGCAGAACTTTAAAAGTGCTCATCATTGGAAAACGTTCTTCGGGGCGAAAAC
TCTCAAGGATCTTACCGCTGTTGAGATCCAGTTCGATGTAACCCACTCGTGCACCCAACTGATCTTCAGC
ATCTTTTACTTTCACCAGCGTTTCTGGGTGAGCAAAAACAGGAAGGCAAAATGCCGCAAAAAAGGGAATA
AGGGCGACACGGAAATGTTGAATACTCATACTCTTCCTTTTTCAATATTATTGAAGCATTTATCAGGGTT
ATTGTCTCATGAGCGGATACATATTTGAATGTATTTAGAAAAATAAACAAATAGGGGTTCCGCGCACATT
TCCCCGAAAAGTGCCACCTGACGTC
