>Addgene plasmid #65520 | Pol | addgene partial sequence | sequence record 114372 | CMV-F 5'-CGCAAATGGGCGGTAGGCGTG-3'
CACTGCTTACTGGCTTATCGAAATTAATACGACTCACTATAGGGAGACCCAAGCTTACCATGGACTACAA
AGACCATGACGGTGATTATAAAGATCATGACATCGACTACAAGGATGACGATGACAAGATGCCCCTATCC
TATCAACACTTCCGGAGACTACTGTTGTTAGACGACGAGGCAGGTCCCCTAGAAGAAGAACTCCCTCGCC
TCGCAGACGAAGGTCTCAATCGCCGCGTCGCAGAAGATCTCAATCTCGGGAATCTCAATGTTAGTATTCC
TTGGACTCATAAGGTGGGGAACTTTACTGGGCTTTATTCTTCTACTGTACCTGTCTTTAATCCTCATTGG
AAGACACCATCTTTTCCTAATATACATTTACACCAAGACATTATCAAAAAATGTGAACAGTTTGTAGGCC
CACTCACAGTTAATGAGAAAAGAAGATTGCAATTGATCATGCCTGCCAGGTTTTATCCAAAGGTTACCAA
ATATTTACCATTGGATAAGGGTATTAAACCTTATTATCCAGAACATCTAGTTAATCATTACTTCCAAACT
AGACACTATTTACACACTCTATGGAAGGCGGGTATATTATATAAGAGAGAAACGACACATAGCGCCTCAT
TTTGTGGGTCACCGTATTCTTGGGAACAAGATCTACAGCAT
