>Addgene plasmid #65520 | Pol | addgene partial sequence | sequence record 114373 | BGH-rev 5'-TAGAAGGCACAGTCGAGG-3'
TCTAGAAGATCTCGTACTGAAGGAAAGAAGTCAGAAGGCAAAAACGAGAGTAACTCCACAGTAGCTCCAA
ATTCTTTATAAGGGTCGATGTCCATGCCCCAAAGCCACCCAAGGCACAGCTTGGAGGCTTGAACAGTAGG
ACATGAACAAGAGATGATTAGGCAGAGGTGAAAAAGTTGCATGGTGCTGGTGCGCAGACCAATTTATGCC
TACAGCCTCCTAGTACAAAGACCTTTAACCTAATCTCCTCCCCCAACTCCTCCCAGTCTTTAAACAAACA
GTCTTTGAAGTATGCCTCAAGGTCGGTCGTTGACATTGCTGAGAGTCCAAGAGTCCTCTTATGTAAGACC
TTGGGCAATATTTGGTGGGCGTTCACGGTGGTCTCCATGCGACGTGCAGAGGTGAAGCGAAGTGCACACG
GTCCGGCAGATGAGAAGGCACAGACGGGGAGTCCGCGTAAAGAGAGGTGCGCCCCGTGGTCGGTCGGAAC
GGCAGACGGAGAAGGGGACGAGAGAGTCCCAAGCGACCCCGAGAAGGGTCGTCCGCAGGATTCAGCGCCG
ACGGGACGTAAACAAAGGACGTCCCGCGCAGGATCCAGTTGGCAGCACAGCCTAGCAGCCATGGAAACGA
TGTATATTTGCGGGATAGGACAACAGAGTTATCAGTCCCGATAATGTTTGCTCCAGACCTGCTGCGAGCA
AAACAAGCGGCTAGGAGTTCCGCAGTATGGATCGGCAGAGGAGCCG
